Addgene plasmid #229282: pXTK045 [Con-Pro_bla-v2-Broad_PartType5]
Purpose: XanthoMoClo Golden Gate Part Plasmid for cloning, contains Constitutive-Promoter_bla-v2-Broad_PartType5
Depositing lab: Michael Springer. Depositing organization: Harvard Medical School. Publication: XanthoMoClo horizontal line A Robust Modular Cloning Genetic Toolkit for the Genera Xanthobacter and Roseixanthobacter. Soltysiak MPM, Ory ALH, Lee AD, Christophersen CE, Jalihal AP, Springer M. ACS Synth Biol. 2025 Apr 18;14(4):1173-1190. doi: 10.1021/acssynbio.4c00806. Epub 2025 Mar 13. PubMed 40080684.
Backbone
  Vector backbone: pXTK
  Vector type: Bacterial Expression
Growth in bacteria
  Bacterial resistance: Ampicillin, 100 μg/mL
  Growth temperature: 37°C
  Growth strain: DH5alpha
  Copy number: Low Copy
Gene/Insert
  Gene/Insert name: bla-v2 Promoter (Broad) (alt name: Constitutive-Promoter_bla-v2-Broad_PartType5)
  Species: Synthetic
  Cloning method: Restriction Enzyme; 5′ cloning site unknown (unknown if destroyed)
Terms and licenses: Academic/Nonprofit Terms; Industry Terms: Not Available to Industry
How to cite: pXTK045 [Con-Pro_bla-v2-Broad_PartType5] was a gift from Michael Springer (Addgene plasmid # 229282 ; http://n2t.net/addgene:229282 ; RRID:Addgene_229282)
