[The description below was written by a language model from this plasmid's Addgene catalogue record and pLannotate feature annotations shown in this document.]
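Description:
pXTK045 [Con-Pro_bla-v2-Broad_PartType5] is a small (about 1.8 kb) Golden Gate part plasmid from the XanthoMoClo modular cloning toolkit, which was developed for genetic engineering of the bacterial genera Xanthobacter and Roseixanthobacter. It is built on the pXTK backbone, is catalogued as a bacterial expression vector, and is propagated in E. coli under ampicillin selection. The feature table shows a minimal layout. There is a ColE1/pMB1-type origin of replication, a TEM-type beta-lactamase (bla) coding sequence driven by its own AmpR promoter, and a bacteriophage fd terminator immediately downstream of the resistance gene. The annotation tool describes the origin as high-copy, whereas the catalogue entry lists the plasmid as low copy; the record does not resolve this difference.

The stored part is a synthetic constitutive promoter, "bla-v2 (Broad)", formatted as a Part Type 5 module. Two AmpR (bla) promoter annotations appear in the feature table. The downstream one sits directly upstream of the bla coding sequence and presumably drives the selection marker. The upstream copy, located between the origin and the marker cassette, most likely corresponds to the bla-derived promoter part itself, although the table does not label it as such. The "Broad" designation suggests intended activity across a range of hosts, but the record does not elaborate. The Type IIS restriction sites and overhangs that release the part are not annotated, and the cloning sites are recorded as unknown. The plasmid serves as a source of this promoter for hierarchical Golden Gate assembly, where it would be combined with other toolkit parts; the role of the Type 5 position in those assemblies is not stated.
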