Features (pLannotate 1.2.2; 5 found; start..end, strand, type, name):
      1..589     +  rep_origin     ori: high-copy-number ColE1/pMB1/pBR322/pUC origin of replication
    661..752     +  promoter       AmpR promoter: bla
    807..898     +  promoter       AmpR promoter: bla
    899..1756    +  CDS            bla: BLAT_ECOLX - Experimental evidence at protein level: Swiss-Prot protein existence level 1. TEM-type are the most prevalent beta-lactamases in enterobacteria; they hydrolyze the beta-lactam bond in susceptible beta-lactam antibiotics, thus conferring resistance to penicillins and cephalosporins. TEM-3 and TEM-4 are capable of hydrolyzing cefotaxime and ceftazidime. TEM-5 is capable of hydrolyzing ceftazidime. TEM-6 is capable of hydrolyzing ceftazidime and aztreonam. TEM-8/CAZ-2, TEM- 16/CAZ-7 and TEM-24/CAZ-6 are markedly active against ceftazidime. IRT- 4 shows resistance to beta-lactamase in
   1763..1802    +  terminator     fd terminator: central terminator from bacteriophage fd (Otsuka and Kunisawa, 1982)
>Addgene plasmid #229282 | pXTK045 [Con-Pro_bla-v2-Broad_PartType5] | addgene full sequence | sequence record 467647 | Addgene NGS Result
TTGAGATCCTTTTTTTCTGCGCGTAATCTGCTGCTTGCAAACAAAAAAACCACCGCTACCAGCGGTGGTT
TGTTTGCCGGATCAAGAGCTACCAACTCTTTTTCCGAAGGTAACTGGCTTCAGCAGAGCGCAGATACCAA
ATACTGTTCTTCTAGTGTAGCCGTAGTTAGGCCACCACTTCAAGAACTCTGTAGCACCGCCTACATACCT
CGCTCTGCTAATCCTGTTACCAGTGGCTGCTGCCAGTGGCGATAAGTCGTGTCTTACCGGGTTGGACTCA
AGACGATAGTTACCGGATAAGGCGCAGCGGTCGGGCTGAACGGGGGGTTCGTGCACACAGCCCAGCTTGG
AGCGAACGACCTACACCGAACTGAGATACCTACAGCGTGAGCTATGAGAAAGCGCCACGCTTCCCGAAGG
GAGAAAGGCGGACAGGTATCCGGTAAGCGGCAGGGTCGGAACAGGAGAGCGCACGAGGGAGCTTCCAGGG
GGAAACGCCTGGTATCTTTATAGTCCTGTCGGGTTTCGCCACCTCTGACTTGAGCGTCGATTTTTGTGAT
GCTCGTCAGGGGGGCGGAGCCTATGGAAAAACGCCAGCAACGCGAGTCGGTCTCTAACGAGTAGCCCGCC
TAATGAGCGGGCTTTTTTTTAATTCCCCTATTTGTTTATTTTTCTAAATACATTCAAATATGTATCCGCT
CATGAGACAATAACCCTGATAAATGCTTCAATAATATTGAAAAAGGAAGAGTTATGTGAGACCAGAGTAG
CCCGCCTAATGAGCGGGCTTTTTTTTAATTCCCCTATTTGTTTATTTTTCTAAATACATTCAAATATGTA
TCCGCTCATGAGACAATAACCCTGATAAATGCTTCAATAATATTGAAAAAGGAAGAGTATGAGCATTCAG
CATTTTCGTGTGGCGCTGATTCCGTTTTTTGCGGCGTTTTGCCTGCCGGTGTTTGCGCATCCGGAAACCC
TGGTGAAAGTGAAAGATGCGGAAGATCAACTGGGTGCGCGCGTGGGCTATATTGAACTGGATCTGAACAG
CGGCAAAATTCTGGAATCTTTTCGTCCGGAAGAACGTTTTCCGATGATGAGCACCTTTAAAGTGCTGCTG
TGCGGTGCGGTTCTGAGCCGTGTGGATGCGGGCCAGGAACAACTGGGCCGTCGTATTCATTATAGCCAGA
ACGATCTGGTGGAATATAGCCCGGTGACCGAAAAACATCTGACCGATGGCATGACCGTGCGTGAACTGTG
CAGCGCGGCGATTACCATGAGCGATAACACCGCGGCGAACCTGCTGCTGACGACCATTGGCGGTCCGAAA
GAACTGACCGCGTTTCTGCATAACATGGGCGATCATGTGACCCGTCTGGATCGTTGGGAACCGGAACTGA
ACGAAGCGATTCCGAACGATGAACGTGATACCACCATGCCGGCAGCAATGGCGACCACCCTGCGTAAACT
GCTGACGGGTGAGCTGCTGACCCTGGCAAGCCGCCAGCAACTGATTGATTGGATGGAAGCGGATAAAGTG
GCGGGTCCGCTGCTGCGTAGCGCGCTGCCGGCTGGCTGGTTTATTGCGGATAAAAGCGGTGCGGGCGAAC
GTGGCAGCCGTGGCATTATTGCGGCGCTGGGCCCGGATGGTAAACCGAGCCGTATTGTGGTGATTTATAC
CACCGGCAGCCAGGCGACGATGGATGAACGTAACCGTCAGATTGCGGAAATTGGCGCGAGCCTGATTAAA
CATTGGTAAACCGATACAATTAAAGGCTCCTTTTGGAGCCTTTTTTTTTGGACGACCCTTGTCAGATCAA
AGGATCTTC
